Addgene plasmid #176495: 3918-37
Purpose: pTRE-EGFP-T2A-mCherry-polyA
Depositing lab: Albert La Spada. Depositing organization: University of Washington. Publication: MAP4K3 mediates amino acid-dependent regulation of autophagy via phosphorylation of TFEB. Hsu CL, Lee EX, Gordon KL, Paz EA, Shen WC, Ohnishi K, Meisenhelder J, Hunter T, La Spada AR. Nat Commun. 2018 Mar 5;9(1):942. doi: 10.1038/s41467-018-03340-7. PubMed 29507340.
Backbone
  Vector backbone: pCamR
  Vector type: Mammalian Expression
Growth in bacteria
  Bacterial resistance: Chloramphenicol, 25 μg/mL
  Growth temperature: 37°C
  Growth strain: DH5alpha
  Copy number: High Copy
Gene/Insert
  Gene/Insert name: Tetracyline Responsive Element driving EGFP-T2A-mCherry
  Promoter: TRE
  Cloning method: Gibson Cloning
  Sequencing primers: 5′ EGFP-F
Terms and licenses: Academic/Nonprofit Terms; Industry Terms: Not Available to Industry
How to cite: 3918-37 was a gift from Albert La Spada (Addgene plasmid # 176495 ; http://n2t.net/addgene:176495 ; RRID:Addgene_176495)
