[The description below was written by a language model from this plasmid's Addgene catalogue record and pLannotate feature annotations shown in this document.]
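Description:
3918-37 is a compact (about 4.2 kb) mammalian expression plasmid built on the pCamR backbone and carrying a tetracycline-inducible dual fluorescent reporter, summarised in the record as pTRE-EGFP-T2A-mCherry-polyA. It is propagated in E. coli as a high-copy plasmid through a ColE1/pUC-type origin and is selected with chloramphenicol. The chloramphenicol acetyltransferase gene is driven by its native cat promoter, which is annotated at the end of the sequence record and reads across the circular junction into the coding sequence at the start. No mammalian selection marker or viral element is annotated, so the plasmid appears suited to transient transfection rather than stable selection or packaging.

The payload, assembled by Gibson cloning, is a single transcription unit. A Tet-responsive promoter (annotated as a TRE3G fragment, preceded by a very short reverse-oriented stretch matching the CMV enhancer) drives EGFP followed by mCherry, and the unit is terminated by the human growth hormone polyadenylation signal. The feature table does not annotate the T2A peptide itself, but the short gap between the two fluorescent protein coding sequences is consistent with the T2A linker named in the catalogue entry. T2A causes ribosomal skipping, so the single mRNA should yield separate green and red proteins in roughly equal amounts.

Because TRE promoters are essentially silent on their own, expression requires a tetracycline-controlled transactivator (such as a Tet-On or Tet-Off protein) supplied in trans from another construct or a suitable cell line; none is encoded here. The record does not state a specific application. The design fits use as a control or reporter for inducible, bicistronic expression, or as a template for related TRE-driven constructs.
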