Features (pLannotate 1.2.2; 8 found; start..end, strand, type, name):
      1..660     +  CDS            CmR: chloramphenicol acetyltransferase; cat; confers resistance to chloramphenicol
    667..702     -  enhancer       CMV enhancer (fragment): human cytomegalovirus immediate early enhancer
    724..994     +  promoter       TRE3G promoter (fragment): 3rd-generation Tet-responsive promoter that can be activated by binding of Tet-On® 3G
   1008..1724    +  CDS            EGFP: EGFP is a basic (constitutively fluorescent) green fluorescent protein published in 1996, derived from Aequorea victoria. It is reported to be a rapidly-maturing weak dimer with moderate acid sensitivity.
   1791..2498    +  CDS            mCherry: monomeric derivative of DsRed fluorescent protein (Shaner et al., 2004) mammalian codon-optimized
   2516..3138    +  polyA_signal   hGH poly(A) signal: human growth hormone polyadenylation signal
   3287..3875    -  rep_origin     ori: high-copy-number ColE1/pMB1/pBR322/pUC origin of replication
   4095..4197    +  promoter       cat promoter: promoter of the E. coli cat gene encoding chloramphenicol acetyltransferase
>Addgene plasmid #176495 | 3918-37 | addgene full sequence | sequence record 348294 | Addgene NGS Result
ATGGAGAAAAAAATCACTGGATATACCACCGTTGATATATCCCAATGGCATCGTAAAGAACATTTTGAGG
CATTTCAGTCAGTTGCTCAATGTACCTATAACCAGACCGTTCAGCTGGATATTACGGCCTTTTTAAAGAC
CGTAAAGAAAAATAAGCACAAGTTTTATCCGGCCTTTATTCACATTCTTGCCCGCCTGATGAATGCTCAT
CCGGAATTACGTATGGCAATGAAAGACGGTGAGCTGGTGATATGGGATAGTGTTCACCCTTGTTACACCG
TTTTCCATGAGCAAACTGAAACGTTTTCATCGCTCTGGAGTGAATACCACGACGATTTCCGGCAGTTTCT
ACACATATATTCGCAAGATGTGGCGTGTTACGGTGAAAACCTGGCCTATTTCCCTAAAGGGTTTATTGAG
AATATGTTTTTCGTCTCAGCCAATCCCTGGGTGAGTTTCACCAGTTTTGATTTAAACGTGGCCAATATGG
ACAACTTCTTCGCCCCCGTTTTCACCATGGGCAAATATTATACGCAAGGCGACAAGGTGCTGATGCCGCT
GGCGATTCAGGTTCATCATGCCGTTTGTGATGGCTTCCATGTCGGCAGAATGCTTAATGAATTACAACAG
TACTGCGATGAGTGGCAGGGCGGGGCGTAATACGCGTAATGACCCCGTAATTGATTACTATTAATACCTA
GTTTTCGTCTTCAAGAATTCCTCGAGTTTACTCCCTATCAGTGATAGAGAACGTATGACCAGTTTACTCC
CTATCAGTGATAGAGAACGTATCTACAGTTTACTCCCTATCAGTGATAGAGAACGTATATCCAGTTTACT
CCCTATCAGTGATAGAGAACGTATAAGCTTTAGGCGTGTACGGTGGGCGCCTATAAAAGCAGAGCTCGTT
TAGTGAACCGTCAGATCGCCTGGAGCAATTCCACAACACTTTTGTCTTATACCAACTTTCCGTACCACTT
CCTACCCTCGTAAAGCCTAGGGCCACCATGGTGAGCAAGGGCGAGGAGCTGTTCACCGGGGTGGTGCCCA
TCCTGGTCGAGCTGGACGGCGACGTAAACGGCCACAAGTTCAGCGTGTCCGGCGAGGGCGAGGGCGATGC
CACCTACGGCAAGCTGACCCTGAAGTTCATCTGCACCACCGGCAAGCTGCCCGTGCCCTGGCCCACCCTC
GTGACCACCCTGACCTACGGCGTGCAGTGCTTCAGCCGCTACCCCGACCACATGAAGCAGCACGACTTCT
TCAAGTCCGCCATGCCCGAAGGCTACGTCCAGGAGCGCACCATCTTCTTCAAGGACGACGGCAACTACAA
GACCCGCGCCGAGGTGAAGTTCGAGGGCGACACCCTGGTGAACCGCATCGAGCTGAAGGGCATCGACTTC
AAGGAGGACGGCAACATCCTGGGGCACAAGCTGGAGTACAACTACAACAGCCACAACGTCTATATCATGG
CCGACAAGCAGAAGAACGGCATCAAGGTGAACTTCAAGATCCGCCACAACATCGAGGACGGCAGCGTGCA
GCTCGCCGACCACTACCAGCAGAACACCCCCATCGGCGACGGCCCCGTGCTGCTGCCCGACAACCACTAC
CTGAGCACCCAGTCCGCCCTGAGCAAAGACCCCAACGAGAAGCGCGATCACATGGTCCTGCTGGAGTTCG
TGACCGCCGCCGGGATCACTCTCGGCATGGACGAGCTGTACAAGCGCGAGGGCAGAGGAAGTCTTCTAAC
ATGCGGTGACGTGGAGGAGAATCCCGGCCCTATGCTAGCCGTGAGCAAGGGCGAGGAGGATAACATGGCC
ATCATCAAGGAGTTCATGCGCTTCAAGGTGCACATGGAGGGCTCCGTGAACGGCCACGAGTTCGAGATCG
AGGGCGAGGGCGAGGGCCGCCCCTACGAGGGCACCCAGACCGCCAAGCTGAAGGTGACCAAGGGTGGCCC
CCTGCCCTTCGCCTGGGACATCCTGTCCCCTCAGTTCATGTACGGCTCCAAGGCCTACGTGAAGCACCCC
GCCGACATCCCCGACTACTTGAAGCTGTCCTTCCCCGAGGGCTTCAAGTGGGAGCGCGTGATGAACTTCG
AGGACGGCGGCGTGGTGACCGTGACCCAGGACTCCTCCCTGCAGGACGGCGAGTTCATCTACAAGGTGAA
GCTGCGCGGCACCAACTTCCCCTCCGACGGCCCCGTAATGCAGAAGAAGACCATGGGCTGGGAGGCCTCC
TCCGAGCGGATGTACCCCGAGGACGGCGCCCTGAAGGGCGAGATCAAGCAGAGGCTGAAGCTGAAGGACG
GCGGCCACTACGACGCTGAGGTCAAGACCACCTACAAGGCCAAGAAGCCCGTGCAGCTGCCCGGCGCCTA
CAACGTCAACATCAAGTTGGACATCACCTCCCACAACGAGGACTACACCATCGTGGAACAGTACGAACGC
GCCGAGGGCCGCCACTCCACCGGCGGCATGGACGAGCTGTACAAGTAGTCTTAAGGAGGTCGACCGGGTG
GCATCCCTGTGACCCCTCCCCAGTGCCTCTCCTGGCCCTGGAAGTTGCCACTCCAGTGCCCACCAGCCTT
GTCCTAATAAAATTAAGTTGCATCATTTTGTCTGACTAGGTGTCCTTCTATAATATTATGGGGTGGAGGG
GGGTGGTATGGAGCAAGGGGCAAGTTGGGAAGACAACCTGTAGGGCCTGCGGGGTCTATTGGGAACCAAG
CTGGAGTGCAGTGGCACAATCTTGGCTCACTGCAATCTCCGCCTCCTGGGTTCAAGCGATTCTCCTGCCT
CAGCCTCCCGAGTTGTTGGGATTCCAGGCATGCATGACCAGGCTCAGCTAATTTTTGTTTTTTTGGTAGA
GACGGGGTTTCACCATATTGGCCAGGCTGGTCTCCAACTCCTAATCTCAGGTGATCTACCCACCTTGGCC
TCCCAAATTGCTGGGATTACAGGCGTGAACCACTGCTCCCTTCCCTGTCCTTCTGATTTTAAAATAACTA
TACCAGCAGGAGGACGTCCAGACACAGCATAGGCTACCTGGCCATGCCCAACCGGTGGGACATTTGAGTT
GCTTGCTTGGCACTGTCCTCTCATGCGTTGGGTCCACTCAGTAGATGCCTGTTGAATTGGGTACGCGGCC
AGCGGCGAGCGGTATCAGCTCACTCAAAGGCGGTAATACGGTTATCCACAGAATCAGGGGATAACGCAGG
AAAGAACATGTGAGCAAAAGGCCAGCAAAAGGCCAGGAACCGTAAAAAGGCCGCGTTGCTGGCGTTTTTC
CATAGGCTCCGCCCCCCTGACGAGCATCACAAAAATCGACGCTCAAGTCAGAGGTGGCGAAACCCGACAG
GACTATAAAGATACCAGGCGTTTCCCCCTGGAAGCTCCCTCGTGCGCTCTCCTGTTCCGACCCTGCCGCT
TACCGGATACCTGTCCGCCTTTCTCCCTTCGGGAAGCGTGGCGCTTTCTCATAGCTCACGCTGTAGGTAT
CTCAGTTCGGTGTAGGTCGTTCGCTCCAAGCTGGGCTGTGTGCACGAACCCCCCGTTCAGCCCGACCGCT
GCGCCTTATCCGGTAACTATCGTCTTGAGTCCAACCCGGTAAGACACGACTTATCGCCACTGGCAGCAGC
CACTGGTAACAGGATTAGCAGAGCGAGGTATGTAGGCGGTGCTACAGAGTTCTTGAAGTGGTGGCCTAAC
TACGGCTACACTAGAAGAACAGTATTTGGTATCTGCGCTCTGCTGAAGCCAGTTACCTTCGGAAAAAGAG
TTGGTAGCTCTTGATCCGGCAAACAAACCACCGCTGGTAGCGGTGGTTTTTTTGTTTGCAAGCAGCAGAT
TACGCGCAGAAAAAAAGGATCTCAAGAAGATCCTTTGATCTTTTCTACGGGGTCTGACGCTCAGTGGAAC
GAAAACTCACGTTAAGGGATTTTGGTCATGAGATTATCAAAAAGGATCTTCACCTAGATCCTTTTCGACC
GAATAAATACCTGTGACGGAAGATCACTTCGCAGAATAAATAAATCCTGGTGTCCCTGTTGATACCGGGA
AGCCCTGGGCCAACTTTTGGCGAAAATGAGACGTTGATCGGCACGTAAGAGGTTCCAACTTTCACCATAA
TGAAATAAGATCACTACCGGGCGTATTTTTTGAGTTGTCGAGATTTTCAGGAGCTAAGGAAGCTAAA
